Addgene plasmid #129702: LV-Camk2-Ace-8aa-mScarlet
Purpose: Expresses Ace-8aa-mScarlet in mammalian cells
Depositing lab: Yiyang Gong. Depositing organization: Duke University. Publication: A high-speed, bright, red fluorescent voltage sensor to detect neural activity. Beck C, Gong Y. Sci Rep. 2019 Nov 4;9(1):15878. doi: 10.1038/s41598-019-52370-8. PubMed 31685893.
Backbone
  Vector backbone: LV
  Backbone size w/o insert (bp): 9200
  Total vector size (bp): 10706
  Vector type: Mammalian Expression, Lentiviral
Growth in bacteria
  Bacterial resistance: Ampicillin, 100 μg/mL
  Growth temperature: 37°C
  Growth strain: NEB Stable
  Copy number: High Copy
Gene/Insert
  Gene/Insert name: Ace-8aa-mScarlet
  Insert size (bp): 1500
  Promoter: Camk2
  Cloning method: Restriction Enzyme; 5′ cloning site BamHI (not destroyed); 3′ cloning site EcoRI (not destroyed)
  Sequencing primers: 5′ GTCAAGCCGGTTCTCCGTTTGCACTC; 3′ CAGCGTATCCACATAGCGTAAAAGGAG
Terms and licenses: Academic/Nonprofit Terms; Industry Terms: Not Available to Industry
How to cite: LV-Camk2-Ace-8aa-mScarlet was a gift from Yiyang Gong (Addgene plasmid # 129702 ; http://n2t.net/addgene:129702 ; RRID:Addgene_129702)
