[The description below was written by a language model from this plasmid's Addgene catalogue record and pLannotate feature annotations shown in this document.]
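Description:
LV-Camk2-Ace-8aa-mScarlet is an HIV-1-based lentiviral transfer plasmid of about 10.7 kb for expressing a red fluorescent, genetically encoded voltage indicator in mammalian cells, particularly neurons. It is maintained in E. coli through a high-copy ColE1/pUC-type origin with ampicillin resistance (AmpR), and the backbone also carries an f1 origin. An SV40/EM7-driven BleoR cassette with an SV40 poly(A) signal sits outside the viral region. A CMV enhancer/promoter placed directly upstream of a truncated 5' LTR drives transcription of the viral genome in packaging cells. This chimeric arrangement is typical of Tat-independent, third-generation designs. The genomic RNA includes the Ψ packaging signal with a partial gag sequence, the RRE for Rev-dependent nuclear export, and the cPPT/CTS element that improves nuclear import. It ends in a second truncated LTR, which is followed by a bGH poly(A) signal.

The internal expression cassette uses the mouse CaMKIIα promoter, which favours expression in excitatory neurons. It drives the roughly 1.5 kb Ace-8aa-mScarlet insert, cloned between BamHI and EcoRI. The feature table annotates only the mScarlet portion and a short KCNJ2 (Kir2.1) fragment fused at its C terminus; short Kir2.1 sequences like this are commonly added as membrane-trafficking or ER-export signals. The stretch between the promoter and mScarlet is unannotated. It presumably holds the Ace voltage-sensing domain and the eight-residue linker implied by the name, but the record does not describe these parts. A WPRE downstream of the fusion enhances transcript stability and expression. The associated publication describes a fast, bright red voltage sensor for detecting neural activity, which points to use in lentiviral delivery for optical recording of membrane potential.
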