Features (pLannotate 1.2.2; 31 found; start..end, strand, type, name):
     39..139     +  CDS            Rev (fragment): human immunodeficiency virus 1 (HIV-1) Rev protein; rev; enhances nuclear export of unspliced and incompletely spliced viral mRNAs
    189..306     +  misc_feature   cPPT/CTS: central polypurine tract and central termination sequence of HIV-1
    351..1639    +  promoter       CaMKII promoter: promoter for the mouse calcium/calmodulin-dependent kinase II α subunit
   2354..3037    +  CDS            mScarlet: mScarlet is a basic (constitutively fluorescent) red fluorescent protein published in 2016, derived from synthetic construct. It has moderate acid sensitivity.
   3038..3097    +  CDS            KCNJ2 (fragment): KCNJ2_HUMAN - Also known as IRK1. Experimental evidence at protein level: Swiss-Prot protein existence level 1. Probably participates in establishing action potential waveform and excitability of neuronal and muscle tissues. Inward rectifier potassium channels are characterized by a greater tendency to allow potassium to flow into the cell rather than out of it. Their voltage dependence is regulated by the concentration of extracellular potassium; as external potassium is raised, the voltage range of the channel opening shifts to more positive voltages. The inward rectification is mainly due t
   3122..3146    +  misc_feature   MCS (fragment): pBluescript multiple cloning site
   3146..3734    +  misc_feature   WPRE: woodchuck hepatitis virus posttranscriptional regulatory element
   3671..4252    +  CDS            nef (fragment): NEF_HV1H2 - Experimental evidence at protein level: Swiss-Prot protein existence level 1. Extracellular Nef protein targets CD4(+) T-lymphocytes for apoptosis by interacting with CXCR4 surface receptors. From Human immunodeficiency virus type 1 group M subtype B (isolate HXB2) (HIV-1).
   4259..4439    +  LTR            5' LTR (truncated): truncated 5' long terminal repeat (LTR) from HIV-1
   4471..4695    +  polyA_signal   bGH poly(A) signal: bovine growth hormone polyadenylation signal
   4699..4720    +  promoter       SV40 promoter (fragment): SV40 enhancer and early promoter
   4741..5169    +  rep_origin     f1 ori (sequence partly withheld): f1 bacteriophage origin of replication; arrow indicates direction of (+) strand synthesis
   5183..5512    +  promoter       SV40 promoter: SV40 enhancer and early promoter
   5560..5607    +  promoter       EM7 promoter: synthetic bacterial promoter&nbsp
   5626..6000    +  CDS            BleoR: antibiotic-binding protein; Sh ble from Streptoalloteichus hindustanus; confers resistance to bleomycin, phleomycin, and Zeocin™
   6010..6135    +  CDS            ble (fragment): BLE_KLEPN - Experimental evidence at protein level: Swiss-Prot protein existence level 1. Binding protein with a strong affinity to the bleomycin family of antibiotics. Binds to CL990; an antimitotic-antibiotic compound. From Klebsiella pneumoniae.
   6130..6251    +  polyA_signal   SV40 poly(A) signal: SV40 polyadenylation signal
   6322..6344    -  protein_bind   lac operator (fragment): The lac repressor binds to the lac operator to inhibit transcription in E. coli. This inhibition can be relieved by adding lactose or isopropyl-β-D-thiogalactopyranoside (IPTG). lac repressor encoded by lacI
   6348..6378    -  promoter       lac promoter: promoter for the E. coli lac operon
   6393..6414    -  protein_bind   CAP binding site: CAP binding activates transcription in the presence of cAMP. E. coli catabolite activator protein
   6427..6519    -  CDS            lacI (fragment): lac repressor; lacI; The lac repressor binds to the lac operator to inhibit transcription in E. coli. This inhibition can be relieved by adding lactose or isopropyl-β-D-thiogalactopyranoside (IPTG).
   6702..7290    -  rep_origin     ori: high-copy-number ColE1/pMB1/pBR322/pUC origin of replication
   7461..8321    -  CDS            AmpR: β-lactamase; bla; confers resistance to ampicillin, carbenicillin, and related antibiotics
   8322..8426    -  promoter       AmpR promoter: bla
   8485..8537    -  misc_feature   bom (fragment): basis of mobility region from pBR322
   8692..9071    +  enhancer       CMV enhancer: human cytomegalovirus immediate early enhancer
   9072..9271    +  promoter       CMV promoter: human cytomegalovirus (CMV) immediate early promoter
   9289..9469    +  LTR            5' LTR (truncated): truncated 5' long terminal repeat (LTR) from HIV-1
   9516..9641    +  misc_feature   HIV-1 Ψ: packaging signal of human immunodeficiency virus type 1
   9625..9988    +  CDS            HIV-1 gag (fragment): gag protein from human immunodeficiency virus 1; gag
  10134..10367   +  misc_feature   RRE: The Rev response element (RRE) of HIV-1 allows for Rev-dependent mRNA export from the nucleus to the cytoplasm.
>Addgene plasmid #129702 | LV-Camk2-Ace-8aa-mScarlet | addgene full sequence | sequence record 253047 | Addgene NGS Result
ATAGAGTTAGGCAGGGATATTCACCATTATCGTTTCAGACCCACCTCCCAACCCCGAGGGGACCCGACAG
GCCCGAAGGAATAGAAGAAGAAGGTGGAGAGAGAGACAGAGACAGATCCATTCGATTAGTGAACGGATCG
GCACTGCGTGCGCCAATTCTGCAGACAAATGGCAGTATTCATCCACAATTTTAAAAGAAAAGGGGGGATT
GGGGGGTACAGTGCAGGGGAAAGAATAGTAGACATAATAGCAACAGACATACAAACTAAAGAATTACAAA
AACAAATTACAAAAATTCAAAATTTTCGGGTTTATTACAGGGACAGCAGAGATCCAGTTTGGTTAATTAA
CATTATGGCCTTAGGTCACTTCATCTCCATGGGGTTCTTCTTCTGATTTTCTAGAAAATGAGATGGGGGT
GCAGAGAGCTTCCTCAGTGACCTGCCCAGGGTCACATCAGAAATGTCAGAGCTAGAACTTGAACTCAGAT
TACTAATCTTAAATTCCATGCCTTGGGGGCATGCAAGTACGATATACAGAAGGAGTGAACTCATTAGGGC
AGATGACCAATGAGTTTAGGAAAGAAGAGTCCAGGGCAGGGTACATCTACACCACCCGCCCAGCCCTGGG
TGAGTCCAGCCACGTTCACCTCATTATAGTTGCCTCTCTCCAGTCCTACCTTGACGGGAAGCACAAGCAG
AAACTGGGACAGGAGCCCCAGGAGACCAAATCTTCATGGTCCCTCTGGGAGGATGGGTGGGGAGAGCTGT
GGCAGAGGCCTCAGGAGGGGCCCTGCTGCTCAGTGGTGACAGATAGGGGTGAGAAAGCAGACAGAGTCAT
TCCGTCAGCATTCTGGGTCTGTTTGGTACTTCTTCTCACGCTAAGGTGGCGGTGTGATATGCACAATGGC
TAAAAAGCAGGGAGAGCTGGAAAGAAACAAGGACAGAGACAGAGGCCAAGTCAACCAGACCAATTCCCAG
AGGAAGCAAAGAAACCATTACAGAGACTACAAGGGGGAAGGGAAGGAGAGATGAATTAGCTTCCCCTGTA
AACCTTAGAACCCAGCTGTTGCCAGGGCAACGGGGCAATACCTGTCTCTTCAGAGGAGATGAAGTTGCCA
GGGTAACTACATCCTGTCTTTCTCAAGGACCATCCCAGAATGTGGCACCCACTAGCCGTTACCATAGCAA
CTGCCTCTTTGCCCCACTTAATCCCATCCCGTCTGTTAAAAGGGCCCTATAGTTGGAGGTGGGGGAGGTA
GGAAGAGCGATGATCACTTGTGGACTAAGTTTGTTCGCATCCCCTTCTCCAACCCCCTCAGTACATCACC
CTGGGGGAACAGGGTCCACTTGCTCCTGGGCCCACACAGTCCTGCAGTATTGTGTATATAAGGCCAGGGC
AAAGAGGAGCAGGTTTTAAAGTGAAAGGCAGGCAGGTGTTGGGGAGGCAGTTACCGGGGCAACGGGAACA
GGGCGTTTCGGAGGTGGTTGCCATGGGGACCTGGATGCTGACGAAGGCTCGCGAGGCTGTGAGCAGCCAC
AGTGCCCTGCTCAGAAGCCCCAAGCTCGTCAGTCAAGCCGGTTCTCCGTTTGCACTCAGGAGCACGGGCA
GGCGAGTGGCCCCTAGTTCTGGGGGCAGCGGGGGATCCGCCACCATGGCTGACGTGGAAACCGAGACCGG
CATGATTGCACAGTGGATTGTCTTTGCTATTATGGCTGCTGCTGCTATTGCTTTTGGAGTGGCTGTGCAC
TTTCGGCCTTCAGAGCTGAAGAGCGCATACTATATCAACATTGCCATCTGCACTATCGCCGCTACCGCTT
ACTATGCAATGGCCGTGAACTACCAGGACCTGACAATGAATGGTGAAAGGCAGGTGGTCTACGCAAGATA
TATTAACTGGGTGCTGACCACACCACTGCTCCTGCTCGATCTCATCGTCATGACCAAGATGGGCGGAGTG
ATGATTTCTTGGGTCATCGGCGCAGACATTTTCATGATCGTGTTTGGTATTCTGGGCGCCTTCGAGGATG
AACACAAGTTCAAATGGGTGTACTTTATCGCTGGATGTGTGATGCAGGCAGTCCTGACATACGGGATGTA
TAACGCCACTTGGAAAGACGATCTGAAGAAAAGCCCCGAGTACCATAGCTCCTATGTCAGTCTGCTCGTC
TTCCTGTCAATCCTCTGGGTGTTTTATCCTGTCGTGTGGGCTTTCGGGTCTGGTAGTGGCGTGCTGTCCG
TCGACAATGAGGCCATTCTCATGGGAATCCTGGATGTGCTCGCTAAGCCACTGTTTGGAATGGGGTGCCT
CATTGCCCATGAGACTATCTTCAAGAAAATGCTCCGAGGTAGCGGACTAGCAGTGATCAAGGAGTTCATG
CGGTTCAAGGTGCACATGGAGGGCTCCATGAACGGCCACGAGTTCGAGATCGAGGGCGAGGGCGAGGGCC
GCCCCTACGAGGGCACCCAGACCGCCAAGCTGAAGGTGACCAAGGGTGGCCCCCTGCCCTTCTCCTGGGA
CATCCTGTCCCCTCAGTTCATGTACGGCTCCAGGGCCTTCACCAAGCACCCCGCCGACATCCCCGACTAC
TATAAGCAGTCCTTCCCCGAGGGCTTCAAGTGGGAGCGCGTGATGAACTTCGAGGACGGCGGCGCCGTGA
CCGTGACCCAGGACACCTCCCTGGAGGACGGCACCCTGATCTACAAGGTGAAGCTCCGCGGCACCAACTT
CCCTCCTGACGGCCCCGTAATGCAGAAGAAGACAATGGGCTGGGAAGCGTCCACCGAGCGGTTGTACCCC
GAGGACGGCGTGCTGAAGGGCGACATTAAGATGGCCCTGCGCCTGAAGGACGGCGGCCGCTACCTGGCGG
ACTTCAAGACCACCTACAAGGCCAAGAAGCCCGTGCAGATGCCCGGCGCCTACAACGTCGACCGCAAGTT
GGACATCACCTCCCACAACGAGGACTACACCGTGGTGGAACAGTACGAACGCTCCGAGGGCCGCCACTCC
ACCGGCGGCATGGACGAGCTGTACAAGAAGAGCAGGATCACCAGCGAGGGCGAGTACATCCCCCTGGACC
AGATCGACATCAACGTGTTCTGCTACGAGAACGAGGTGTAAGAATTCGATATCAAGCTTATCGATAATCA
ACCTCTGGATTACAAAATTTGTGAAAGATTGACTGGTATTCTTAACTATGTTGCTCCTTTTACGCTATGT
GGATACGCTGCTTTAATGCCTTTGTATCATGCTATTGCTTCCCGTATGGCTTTCATTTTCTCCTCCTTGT
ATAAATCCTGGTTGCTGTCTCTTTATGAGGAGTTGTGGCCCGTTGTCAGGCAACGTGGCGTGGTGTGCAC
TGTGTTTGCTGACGCAACCCCCACTGGTTGGGGCATTGCCACCACCTGTCAGCTCCTTTCCGGGACTTTC
GCTTTCCCCCTCCCTATTGCCACGGCGGAACTCATCGCCGCCTGCCTTGCCCGCTGCTGGACAGGGGCTC
GGCTGTTGGGCACTGACAATTCCGTGGTGTTGTCGGGGAAATCATCGTCCTTTCCTTGGCTGCTCGCCTG
TGTTGCCACCTGGATTCTGCGGGGGACGTCCTTCTGCTACGTCCCTTCGGCCCTCAATCCAGCGGACCTT
CCTTCCCGCGGCCTGCTGCCGGCTCTGCGGCCTCTTCCGCGTCTTCGCCTTCGCCCTCAGACGAGTCGGA
TCTCCCTTTGGGCCGCCTCCCCGCATCGATACCGTCGACCTCGAGACCTAGAAAAACATGGAGCAATCAC
AAGTAGCAATACAGCAGCTACCAATGCTGATTGTGCCTGGCTAGAAGCACAAGAGGAGGAGGAGGTGGGT
TTTCCAGTCACACCTCAGGTACCTTTAAGACCAATGACTTACAAGGCAGCTGTAGATCTTAGCCACTTTT
TAAAAGAAAAGGGGGGACTGGAAGGGCTAATTCACTCCCAACGAAGACAAGATATCCTTGATCTGTGGAT
CTACCACACACAAGGCTACTTCCCTGATTGGCAGAACTACACACCAGGGCCAGGGATCAGATATCCACTG
ACCTTTGGATGGTGCTACAAGCTAGTACCAGTTGAGCAAGAGAAGGTAGAAGAAGCCAATGAAGGAGAGA
ACACCCGCTTGTTACACCCTGTGAGCCTGCATGGGATGGATGACCCGGAGAGAGAAGTATTAGAGTGGAG
GTTTGACAGCCGCCTAGCATTTCATCACATGGCCCGAGAGCTGCATCCGGACTGTACTGGGTCTCTCTGG
TTAGACCAGATCTGAGCCTGGGAGCTCTCTGGCTAACTAGGGAACCCACTGCTTAAGCCTCAATAAAGCT
TGCCTTGAGTGCTTCAAGTAGTGTGTGCCCGTCTGTTGTGTGACTCTGGTAACTAGAGATCCCTCAGACC
CTTTTAGTCAGTGTGGAAAATCTCTAGCAGGGCCCGTTTAAACCCGCTGATCAGCCTCGACTGTGCCTTC
TAGTTGCCAGCCATCTGTTGTTTGCCCCTCCCCCGTGCCTTCCTTGACCCTGGAAGGTGCCACTCCCACT
GTCCTTTCCTAATAAAATGAGGAAATTGCATCGCATTGTCTGAGTAGGTGTCATTCTATTCTGGGGGGTG
GGGTGGGGCAGGACAGCAAGGGGGAGGATTGGGAAGACAATAGCAGGCATGCTGGGGATGCGGTGGGCTC
TATGGCTTCTGAGGCGGAAAGAACCAGCTGGGGCTCTAGGGGGTATCCCC
[124 nt withheld, positions 4741-4864]
C
[91 nt withheld, positions 4866-4956]
A
[49 nt withheld, positions 4958-5006]
CCTTTGACGTTGGAGTCCACGTTCTTT
[37 nt withheld, positions 5034-5070]
ACCCTATCTCGGTCTATTCTTTTGATTTATAAGGGATTTTGCCGATTTCGGCCTATTGGTTAAAAAATGA
GCTGATTTAACAAAAATTTAACGCGAATTAATTCTGTGGAATGTGTGTCAGTTAGGGTGTGGAAAGTCCC
CAGGCTCCCCAGCAGGCAGAAGTATGCAAAGCATGCATCTCAATTAGTCAGCAACCAGGTGTGGAAAGTC
CCCAGGCTCCCCAGCAGGCAGAAGTATGCAAAGCATGCATCTCAATTAGTCAGCAACCATAGTCCCGCCC
CTAACTCCGCCCATCCCGCCCCTAACTCCGCCCAGTTCCGCCCATTCTCCGCCCCATGGCTGACTAATTT
TTTTTATTTATGCAGAGGCCGAGGCCGCCTCTGCCTCTGAGCTATTCCAGAAGTAGTGAGGAGGCTTTTT
TGGAGGCCTAGGCTTTTGCAAAAAGCTCCCGGGAGCTTGTATATCCATTTTCGGATCTGATCAGCACGTG
TTGACAATTAATCATCGGCATAGTATATCGGCATAGTATAATACGACAAGGTGAGGAACTAAACCATGGC
CAAGTTGACCAGTGCCGTTCCGGTGCTCACCGCGCGCGACGTCGCCGGAGCGGTCGAGTTCTGGACCGAC
CGGCTCGGGTTCTCCCGGGACTTCGTGGAGGACGACTTCGCCGGTGTGGTCCGGGACGACGTGACCCTGT
TCATCAGCGCGGTCCAGGACCAGGTGGTGCCGGACAACACCCTGGCCTGGGTGTGGGTGCGCGGCCTGGA
CGAGCTGTACGCCGAGTGGTCGGAGGTCGTGTCCACGAACTTCCGGGACGCCTCCGGGCCGGCCATGACC
GAGATCGGCGAGCAGCCGTGGGGGCGGGAGTTCGCCCTGCGCGACCCGGCCGGCAACTGCGTGCACTTCG
TGGCCGAGGAGCAGGACTGACACGTGCTACGAGATTTCGATTCCACCGCCGCCTTCTATGAAAGGTTGGG
CTTCGGAATCGTTTTCCGGGACGCCGGCTGGATGATCCTCCAGCGCGGGGATCTCATGCTGGAGTTCTTC
GCCCACCCCAACTTGTTTATTGCAGCTTATAATGGTTACAAATAAAGCAATAGCATCACAAATTTCACAA
ATAAAGCATTTTTTTCACTGCATTCTAGTTGTGGTTTGTCCAAACTCATCAATGTATCTTATCATGTCTG
TATACCGTCGACCTCTAGCTAGAGCTTGGCGTAATCATGGTCATAGCTGTTTCCTGTGTGAAATTGTTAT
CCGCTCACAATTCCACACAACATACGAGCCGGAAGCATAAAGTGTAAAGCCTGGGGTGCCTAATGAGTGA
GCTAACTCACATTAATTGCGTTGCGCTCACTGCCCGCTTTCCAGTCGGGAAACCTGTCGTGCCAGCTGCA
TTAATGAATCGGCCAACGCGCGGGGAGAGGCGGTTTGCGTATTGGGCGCTCTTCCGCTTCCTCGCTCACT
GACTCGCTGCGCTCGGTCGTTCGGCTGCGGCGAGCGGTATCAGCTCACTCAAAGGCGGTAATACGGTTAT
CCACAGAATCAGGGGATAACGCAGGAAAGAACATGTGAGCAAAAGGCCAGCAAAAGGCCAGGAACCGTAA
AAAGGCCGCGTTGCTGGCGTTTTTCCATAGGCTCCGCCCCCCTGACGAGCATCACAAAAATCGACGCTCA
AGTCAGAGGTGGCGAAACCCGACAGGACTATAAAGATACCAGGCGTTTCCCCCTGGAAGCTCCCTCGTGC
GCTCTCCTGTTCCGACCCTGCCGCTTACCGGATACCTGTCCGCCTTTCTCCCTTCGGGAAGCGTGGCGCT
TTCTCATAGCTCACGCTGTAGGTATCTCAGTTCGGTGTAGGTCGTTCGCTCCAAGCTGGGCTGTGTGCAC
GAACCCCCCGTTCAGCCCGACCGCTGCGCCTTATCCGGTAACTATCGTCTTGAGTCCAACCCGGTAAGAC
ACGACTTATCGCCACTGGCAGCAGCCACTGGTAACAGGATTAGCAGAGCGAGGTATGTAGGCGGTGCTAC
AGAGTTCTTGAAGTGGTGGCCTAACTACGGCTACACTAGAAGAACAGTATTTGGTATCTGCGCTCTGCTG
AAGCCAGTTACCTTCGGAAAAAGAGTTGGTAGCTCTTGATCCGGCAAACAAACCACCGCTGGTAGCGGTG
GTTTTTTTGTTTGCAAGCAGCAGATTACGCGCAGAAAAAAAGGATCTCAAGAAGATCCTTTGATCTTTTC
TACGGGGTCTGACGCTCAGTGGAACGAAAACTCACGTTAAGGGATTTTGGTCATGAGATTATCAAAAAGG
ATCTTCACCTAGATCCTTTTAAATTAAAAATGAAGTTTTAAATCAATCTAAAGTATATATGAGTAAACTT
GGTCTGACAGTTACCAATGCTTAATCAGTGAGGCACCTATCTCAGCGATCTGTCTATTTCGTTCATCCAT
AGTTGCCTGACTCCCCGTCGTGTAGATAACTACGATACGGGAGGGCTTACCATCTGGCCCCAGTGCTGCA
ATGATACCGCGAGACCCACGCTCACCGGCTCCAGATTTATCAGCAATAAACCAGCCAGCCGGAAGGGCCG
AGCGCAGAAGTGGTCCTGCAACTTTATCCGCCTCCATCCAGTCTATTAATTGTTGCCGGGAAGCTAGAGT
AAGTAGTTCGCCAGTTAATAGTTTGCGCAACGTTGTTGCCATTGCTACAGGCATCGTGGTGTCACGCTCG
TCGTTTGGTATGGCTTCATTCAGCTCCGGTTCCCAACGATCAAGGCGAGTTACATGATCCCCCATGTTGT
GCAAAAAAGCGGTTAGCTCCTTCGGTCCTCCGATCGTTGTCAGAAGTAAGTTGGCCGCAGTGTTATCACT
CATGGTTATGGCAGCACTGCATAATTCTCTTACTGTCATGCCATCCGTAAGATGCTTTTCTGTGACTGGT
GAGTACTCAACCAAGTCATTCTGAGAATAGTGTATGCGGCGACCGAGTTGCTCTTGCCCGGCGTCAATAC
GGGATAATACCGCGCCACATAGCAGAACTTTAAAAGTGCTCATCATTGGAAAACGTTCTTCGGGGCGAAA
ACTCTCAAGGATCTTACCGCTGTTGAGATCCAGTTCGATGTAACCCACTCGTGCACCCAACTGATCTTCA
GCATCTTTTACTTTCACCAGCGTTTCTGGGTGAGCAAAAACAGGAAGGCAAAATGCCGCAAAAAAGGGAA
TAAGGGCGACACGGAAATGTTGAATACTCATACTCTTCCTTTTTCAATATTATTGAAGCATTTATCAGGG
TTATTGTCTCATGAGCGGATACATATTTGAATGTATTTAGAAAAATAAACAAATAGGGGTTCCGCGCACA
TTTCCCCGAAAAGTGCCACCTGACGTCGACGGATCGGGAGATCTCCCGATCCCCTATGGTGCACTCTCAG
TACAATCTGCTCTGATGCCGCATAGTTAAGCCAGTATCTGCTCCCTGCTTGTGTGTTGGAGGTCGCTGAG
TAGTGCGCGAGCAAAATTTAAGCTACAACAAGGCAAGGCTTGACCGACAATTGCATGAAGAATCTGCTTA
GGGTTAGGCGTTTTGCGCTGCTTCGCGATGTACGGGCCAGATATACGCGTTGACATTGATTATTGACTAG
TTATTAATAGTAATCAATTACGGGGTCATTAGTTCATAGCCCATATATGGAGTTCCGCGTTACATAACTT
ACGGTAAATGGCCCGCCTGGCTGACCGCCCAACGACCCCCGCCCATTGACGTCAATAATGACGTATGTTC
CCATAGTAACGCCAATAGGGACTTTCCATTGACGTCAATGGGTGGAGTATTTACGGTAAACTGCCCACTT
GGCAGTACATCAAGTGTATCATATGCCAAGTACGCCCCCTATTGACGTCAATGACGGTAAATGGCCCGCC
TGGCATTATGCCCAGTACATGACCTTATGGGACTTTCCTACTTGGCAGTACATCTACGTATTAGTCATCG
CTATTACCATGGTGATGCGGTTTTGGCAGTACATCAATGGGCGTGGATAGCGGTTTGACTCACGGGGATT
TCCAAGTCTCCACCCCATTGACGTCAATGGGAGTTTGTTTTGGCACCAAAATCAACGGGACTTTCCAAAA
TGTCGTAACAACTCCGCCCCATTGACGCAAATGGGCGGTAGGCGTGTACGGTGGGAGGTCTATATAAGCA
GCGCGTTTTGCCTGTACTGGGTCTCTCTGGTTAGACCAGATCTGAGCCTGGGAGCTCTCTGGCTAACTAG
GGAACCCACTGCTTAAGCCTCAATAAAGCTTGCCTTGAGTGCTTCAAGTAGTGTGTGCCCGTCTGTTGTG
TGACTCTGGTAACTAGAGATCCCTCAGACCCTTTTAGTCAGTGTGGAAAATCTCTAGCAGTGGCGCCCGA
ACAGGGACTTGAAAGCGAAAGGGAAACCAGAGGAGCTCTCTCGACGCAGGACTCGGCTTGCTGAAGCGCG
CACGGCAAGAGGCGAGGGGCGGCGACTGGTGAGTACGCCAAAAATTTTGACTAGCGGAGGCTAGAAGGAG
AGAGATGGGTGCGAGAGCGTCAGTATTAAGCGGGGGAGAATTAGATCGCGATGGGAAAAAATTCGGTTAA
GGCCAGGGGGAAAGAAAAAATATAAATTAAAACATATAGTATGGGCAAGCAGGGAGCTAGAACGATTCGC
AGTTAATCCTGGCCTGTTAGAAACATCAGAAGGCTGTAGACAAATACTGGGACAGCTACAACCATCCCTT
CAGACAGGATCAGAAGAACTTAGATCATTATATAATACAGTAGCAACCCTCTATTGTGTGCATCAAAGGA
TAGAGATAAAAGACACCAAGGAAGCTTTAGACAAGATAGAGGAAGAGCAAAACAAAAGTAAGACCACCGC
ACAGCAAGCGGCCGCTGATCTTCAGACCTGGAGGAGGAGATATGAGGGACAATTGGAGAAGTGAATTATA
TAAATATAAAGTAGTAAAAATTGAACCATTAGGAGTAGCACCCACCAAGGCAAAGAGAAGAGTGGTGCAG
AGAGAAAAAAGAGCAGTGGGAATAGGAGCTTTGTTCCTTGGGTTCTTGGGAGCAGCAGGAAGCACTATGG
GCGCAGCGTCAATGACGCTGACGGTACAGGCCAGACAATTATTGTCTGGTATAGTGCAGCAGCAGAACAA
TTTGCTGAGGGCTATTGAGGCGCAACAGCATCTGTTGCAACTCACAGTCTGGGGCATCAAGCAGCTCCAG
GCAAGAATCCTGGCTGTGGAAAGATACCTAAAGGATCAACAGCTCCTGGGGATTTGGGGTTGCTCTGGAA
AACTCATTTGCACCACTGCTGTGCCTTGGAATGCTAGTTGGAGTAATAAATCTCTGGAACAGATTTGGAA
TCACACGACCTGGATGGAGTGGGACAGAGAAATTAACAATTACACAAGCTTAATACACTCCTTAATTGAA
GAATCGCAAAACCAGCAAGAAAAGAATGAACAAGAATTATTGGAATTAGATAAATGGGCAAGTTTGTGGA
ATTGGTTTAACATAACAAATTGGCTGTGGTATATAAAATTATTCATAATGATAGTAGGAGGCTTGGTAGG
TTTAAGAATAGTTTTTGCTGTACTTTCTATAGTGA
