>Addgene plasmid #129702 | LV-Camk2-Ace-8aa-mScarlet | depositor partial sequence | sequence record 248962 | Ace-8aa-mScarlet-TS-ER
ATGGCTGACGTGGAAACCGAGACCGGCATGATTGCACAGTGGATTGTCTTTGCTATTATGGCTGCTGCTG
CTATTGCTTTTGGAGTGGCTGTGCACTTTCGGCCTTCAGAGCTGAAGAGCGCATACTATATCAACATTGC
CATCTGCACTATCGCCGCTACCGCTTACTATGCAATGGCCGTGAACTACCAGGACCTGACAATGAATGGT
GAAAGGCAGGTGGTCTACGCAAGATATATTAACTGGGTGCTGACCACACCACTGCTCCTGCTCGATCTCA
TCGTCATGACCAAGATGGGCGGAGTGATGATTTCTTGGGTCATCGGCGCAGACATTTTCATGATCGTGTT
TGGTATTCTGGGCGCCTTCGAGGATGAACACAAGTTCAAATGGGTGTACTTTATCGCTGGATGTGTGATG
CAGGCAGTCCTGACATACGGGATGTATAACGCCACTTGGAAAGACGATCTGAAGAAAAGCCCCGAGTACC
ATAGCTCCTATGTCAGTCTGCTCGTCTTCCTGTCAATCCTCTGGGTGTTTTATCCTGTCGTGTGGGCTTT
CGGGTCTGGTAGTGGCGTGCTGTCCGTCGACAATGAGGCCATTCTCATGGGAATCCTGGATGTGCTCGCT
AAGCCACTGTTTGGAATGGGGTGCCTCATTGCCCATGAGACTATCTTCAAGAAAATGCTCCGAGGTAGCG
GACTAGCAGTGATCAAGGAGTTCATGCGGTTCAAGGTGCACATGGAGGGCTCCATGAACGGCCACGAGTT
CGAGATCGAGGGCGAGGGCGAGGGCCGCCCCTACGAGGGCACCCAGACCGCCAAGCTGAAGGTGACCAAG
GGTGGCCCCCTGCCCTTCTCCTGGGACATCCTGTCCCCTCAGTTCATGTACGGCTCCAGGGCCTTCACCA
AGCACCCCGCCGACATCCCCGACTACTATAAGCAGTCCTTCCCCGAGGGCTTCAAGTGGGAGCGCGTGAT
GAACTTCGAGGACGGCGGCGCCGTGACCGTGACCCAGGACACCTCCCTGGAGGACGGCACCCTGATCTAC
AAGGTGAAGCTCCGCGGCACCAACTTCCCTCCTGACGGCCCCGTAATGCAGAAGAAGACAATGGGCTGGG
AAGCGTCCACCGAGCGGTTGTACCCCGAGGACGGCGTGCTGAAGGGCGACATTAAGATGGCCCTGCGCCT
GAAGGACGGCGGCCGCTACCTGGCGGACTTCAAGACCACCTACAAGGCCAAGAAGCCCGTGCAGATGCCC
GGCGCCTACAACGTCGACCGCAAGTTGGACATCACCTCCCACAACGAGGACTACACCGTGGTGGAACAGT
ACGAACGCTCCGAGGGCCGCCACTCCACCGGCGGCATGGACGAGCTGTACAAGAAGAGCAGGATCACCAG
CGAGGGCGAGTACATCCCCCTGGACCAGATCGACATCAACGTGTTCTGCTACGAGAACGAGGTGTAA
